>Addgene plasmid #47613 | nes1852tk/lacZ | addgene partial sequence | sequence record 69658 | LacZ-R 5'-GACAGTATCGGCCTCAGGAA-3'
AACCAGGCAAAGCGCCATTCGCCATTCAGGCTGCGCAACTGTTGGGAAGGGCGATCGGTGCGGGCCTCTT
CGCTATTACGCCAGCTGGCGAAAGGGGGATGTGCTGCAAGGCGATTAAGTTGGGTAACGCCAGGGTTTTC
CCAGTCACGACGTTGTAAAACGACGGGATCGCGCTTGAGCAGCTCCTTGCTGGTGTCCAGACCAATGCCT
CCCAGACCGGCAACGAAAATCACGTTCTTGTTGGTCAAAGTAAACGACATGGTGACTTCTTTTTTGCTTT
AGCAGGCTCTTTCGATCCCCGGGAATTGCGGCCGCGGGTACAATTCCGCAGCTTTTAGAGCAGAAGTAAC
ACTTCCGTACAGGCCTAGAAGTAAAGGCAACATCCACTGAGGAGCAGTTCTTTGATTTGCACCACCACCG
GATCCGGGACCTGAAATAAAAGACAAAAAGACTAAACTTACCAGTTAACTTTCTGGTTTTTCAGTTCCTC
GAGATCTGCGGCACGCTGTTGACGCTGTTAAGCGGGTCGCTGCAGGGTCGCTCGGTGTTCGAGGCCACAC
GCGTCACCTTAATATGCGAAGTGGACCTCGGACCGCGCCGCCCCGACTGCATCTGCGTGTTCGAATTCGC
CAATGACAAGACGCTGGGCGGGGCCGGATCCTCTAGAGTCGACAAGTCTTGGAGCCACCGCCAGGTGTTT
GCAGCCGGGAGTTCTCAGCCTCCAGGAGGGTCCTGGAGAGGACAGAGGGAAAGTGGGGTCAGCCCTCTGC
CCCCA
