>Addgene plasmid #47613 | nes1852tk/lacZ | addgene partial sequence | sequence record 69661 | SaStk/lacZ 5
TGAAATACCGCACAGATGCGTAAGGAGAAAATACCGCATCAGGCGCCATTCGCCATTCAGGCTGCGCAAC
TGTTGGGAAGGGCGATCGGTGCGGGCCTCTTCGCTATTACGCCAGCTGGCGAAAGGGGGATGTGCTGCAA
GGCGATTAAGTTGGGTAACGCCAGGGTTTTCCCAGTCACGACGTTGTAAAACGACGGCCAGTGCCAAGCT
TGCATGCCTGCAGGTCGACGGAGCAGGAGAAACAGGGCCTACAGAGCCAGATCGCTCAGGTCCTGGAAGG
TCGGCAGCAGCTGGCGCACCTCAAGATGTCCCTCAGCCTGGAGGTGGCCACGTACAGGTACGAGACGAGC
CCTGTCCACCCAGGCACACAGAGGCACACACACATGCTGGGGCAGACTACGTGGCTGAAGGGGACCAGAG
GTGTAGGTGATGGCAACTCTGCTGCCACTGGGTTCTGTGACTCTAGGCTGGTCACTTCCACACCGGAACA
TGTCCTGCCTGAAACCGTCTGCTCCCCCATAGGCTGGAGACCTGAGCAATGTCCTGTGCCCAGGAAATCC
CCCCAGGAGAGATGATATTGCCGAGCGGGACAGCCTCTGGAGAGGGGCTGGGCCCGTGTGGGGCAACTGC
ATCCAGACCCTTCCCCCAAGGGGCAAAGCTCCAACTCTATGTGTGCCCGCACCCAGGGGGTCATGTCCTT
TGGCAGCCACGGAAAGGAGGCATTGCAGGCATGGGGTGGCTGCACTGACTTGCCACCTGACCTGGGCCTC
AGCCTCGTCTAGGGGCTGAGGGCTGGGCTGGGGGACTTCCAAGGCCTCTTCTAGCCTGGATGTCATGGGG
CGAGACTCCTCTGATGCCCCTAGTGCCCTTGGTCCTGCCCAGCCTTTCATTGTCCACATTTTCTGTTATC
CTA
