[The description below was written by a language model from this plasmid's Addgene catalogue record.]
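Description:
nes1852tk/lacZ is an enhancer-reporter plasmid built to test the regulatory activity of the human nestin (NES) gene's second intron in transgenic mice. Its backbone, SaStk/lacZ, is a laboratory-modified derivative of the commercial pTKbeta vector: the original SalI site was removed and the HSV thymidine kinase promoter was replaced by a basic (minimal) HSV tk promoter that carries a SalI site for inserting candidate enhancers. The plasmid is maintained at high copy number in E. coli under ampicillin selection. The record does not name the origin of replication, and no feature table is provided.

The payload is the 1852 bp second intron of human nestin, cloned into the SalI site, with both flanking SalI sites preserved, so that it sits next to the basic tk promoter driving the lacZ gene. A minimal tk promoter of this type gives little expression on its own, so beta-galactosidase activity reports the tissue and stage specificity conferred by the linked intron. The associated publication title indicates that a conserved region of this intron directs expression to CNS progenitor cells and early neural crest cells. The orientation of the insert is not stated, which is worth noting because it was cloned into a single restriction site.

The design includes convenient restriction handles. HindIII digestion releases the complete enhancer–tk promoter–lacZ cassette free of bacterial vector sequence, which suits the stated purpose of generating transgenic mice. NotI digestion removes the lacZ gene from the backbone, which would allow the reporter to be exchanged.
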