Addgene plasmid #47613: nes1852tk/lacZ
Purpose: used to create transgenic mice expressing LacZ reporter with Nestin enhancer
Depositing lab: Urban Lendahl. Depositing organization: Karolinska Institutet. Publication: An evolutionarily conserved region in the second intron of the human nestin gene directs gene expression to CNS progenitor cells and to early neural crest cells. Lothian C, Lendahl U. Eur J Neurosci. 1997 Mar;9(3):452-62. 10.1111/j.1460-9568.1997.tb01622.x PubMed 9104587.
Backbone
  Vector backbone: SaStk/lacZ
  Backbone manufacturer: Clontech; modified by Lendahl lab
  Modifications to backbone: removed SalI site from pTKbeta and replaced HSV tk promoter with a basic HSV tk promoter containing SalI site.
  Vector type: enhancer reporter
Growth in bacteria
  Bacterial resistance: Ampicillin, 100 μg/mL
  Growth temperature: 37°C
  Growth strain: XL1 Blue
  Copy number: High Copy
Gene/Insert
  Gene/Insert name: nestin 2nd intron (alt name: NES)
  Species: H. sapiens (human)
  Insert size (bp): 1852
  Mutation: 2nd intron only
  Entrez Gene: NES (a.k.a. Nbla00170)
  Promoter: HSV tk promoter
  Tag / fusion protein: HSV tk promoter (C terminal on backbone); lacZ (C terminal on backbone)
  Cloning method: Restriction Enzyme; 5′ cloning site SalI (not destroyed); 3′ cloning site SalI (not destroyed)
  Sequencing primers: 5′ SaStk/lacZ 5 (gtcggggctggcttaactat); 3′ LacZ-R
Terms and licenses: Academic/Nonprofit Terms; Industry Terms: Not Available to Industry
Depositor comments: HindIII cleavage excises the complete enhancer-tk promoter-lacZ fragment from the vector. The lacZ gene can be removed from the SaStk/lacZ vector after cleavage with NotI.
How to cite: nes1852tk/lacZ was a gift from Urban Lendahl (Addgene plasmid # 47613 ; http://n2t.net/addgene:47613 ; RRID:Addgene_47613)
